Addgene plasmid #218224: pK2-J11
Purpose: Terminates AtU6-promoter driven sgRNA array with two guides, MoClo Compatible
Depositing lab: Daniel Voytas. Depositing organization: University of Minnesota.
Backbone
  Vector backbone: pICH41308
  Backbone manufacturer: Addgene #47998
  Vector type: CRISPR
Growth in bacteria
  Bacterial resistance: Spectinomycin, 50 μg/mL
  Growth temperature: 37°C
  Growth strain: DH5alpha
  Copy number: High Copy
Gene/Insert
  Gene/Insert name: linker sequence
  Species: Synthetic
  Cloning method: Golden Gate
Terms and licenses: Academic/Nonprofit Terms; Industry Terms: Not Available to Industry
How to cite: pK2-J11 was a gift from Daniel Voytas (Addgene plasmid # 218224 ; http://n2t.net/addgene:218224 ; RRID:Addgene_218224)
