[The description below was written by a language model from this plasmid's Addgene catalogue record and pLannotate feature annotations shown in this document.]
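Description:
pK2-J11 is a small (about 2.2 kb) MoClo-compatible Golden Gate module plasmid built on the pICH41308 level 0 backbone and classified as a CRISPR vector. It is propagated in E. coli from a high-copy ColE1/pUC-type origin of replication and selected with spectinomycin. Resistance comes from the aadA gene (streptomycin/spectinomycin adenylyltransferase), which appears to be driven by the annotated bla (AmpR) promoter lying upstream. The short integrase and gentamicin acetyltransferase fragments detected between that promoter and aadA are most likely non-functional remnants of the integron-derived resistance cassette rather than working genes.

The payload is recorded only as a synthetic linker sequence, and the automated annotation does not assign any feature to it, so its exact composition, flanking Type IIS sites and overhangs are not stated in the record. According to the stated purpose, the linker serves as the terminating piece for an sgRNA array containing two guides expressed from an AtU6 promoter, the Arabidopsis U6 small nuclear RNA promoter recognised by RNA polymerase III and commonly used for guide RNA expression in plants. The plasmid itself carries no annotated promoter for guide expression, no guide scaffold and no Cas nuclease. It works as an end-cap or connector part that closes a two-guide assembly so the finished array has ends compatible with the MoClo hierarchy and can be moved into higher-level constructs. Its typical use is therefore as one component in a modular toolkit for assembling multiplexed guide RNA expression cassettes, presumably for plant genome editing given the AtU6 promoter, although the record does not name a target organism.
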