Features (pLannotate 1.2.2; 5 found; start..end, strand, type, name):
    691..795     +  promoter       AmpR promoter: bla
    786..866     -  CDS            int (fragment): INT2_ECOLX - Protein inferred from homology: Swiss-Prot protein existence level 3. Putative integrase believed to be involved in the insertion of antibiotic resistance genes into plasmids and transposons. From Escherichia coli.
    954..1010    +  CDS            GmR (fragment): gentamycin acetyltransferase; aacC1; confers resistance to gentamycin
   1017..1805    +  CDS            aadA: S3AD_ECOLX - Experimental evidence at protein level: Swiss-Prot protein existence level 1. Mediates bacterial resistance to the antibiotics streptomycin and spectinomycin. From Escherichia coli.
   1979..376     +  rep_origin     ori (across the origin): high-copy-number ColE1/pMB1/pBR322/pUC origin of replication
>Addgene plasmid #218224 | pK2-J11 | addgene full sequence | sequence record 431992 | Addgene NGS Result
TCTGCTAATCCTGTTACCAGTGGCTGCTGCCAGTGGCGATAAGTCGTGTCTTACCGGGTTGGACTCAAGA
CGATAGTTACCGGATAAGGCGCAGCGGTCGGGCTGAACGGGGGGTTCGTGCACACAGCCCAGCTTGGAGC
GAACGACCTACACCGAACTGAGATACCTACAGCGTGAGCTATGAGAAAGCGCCACGCTTCCCGAAGGGAG
AAAGGCGGACAGGTATCCGGTAAGCGGCAGGGTCGGAACAGGAGAGCGCACGAGGGAGCTTCCAGGGGGA
AACGCCTGGTATCTTTATAGTCCTGTCGGGTTTCGCCACCTCTGACTTGAGCGTCGATTTTTGTGATGCT
CGTCAGGGGGGCGGAGCCTATGGAAAAACGCCAGCAACGCGGCCTTTTTACGGTTCCTGGCCTTTTGCTG
GCCTTTTGCTCACATGTTCTTTCCTGCGTTATCCCCTGATTCTGTGGATAACCGTATTACCGCCTTTGAG
TGAGCTGATACCGCTCGCCGCAGCCGAACGACCGAGCGCAGCGAGTCAGTGAGCGAGGAAGCGGTCTCGA
AGCCTAGGCTGCACGGGCATCCGCTAGAGACCGTGGACGAAAGGGCCTCGTGATACGCCTATTTTTATAG
GTTAATGTCATGATAATAATGGTTTCTTAGACGTCAGGTGGCACTTTTCGGGGAAATGTGCGCGGAACCC
CTATTTGTTTATTTTTCTAAATACATTCAAATATGTATCCGCTCATGAGACAATAACCCTGATAAATGCT
TCAATAATATTGAAAAAGGAAGAGTATGCGCTCACGCAACTGGTCCAGAACCTTGACCGAACGCAGCGGT
GGTAACGGCGCAGTGGCGGTTTTCATGGCTTGTTATGACTGTTTTTTTTTGGGGTACAGTCTATGCCTCG
GGCATCCAAGCAGCAAGCGCGTTACGCCGTGGGTCGATGTTTGATGTTATGGAGCAGCAACGATGTTACG
CAGCAGGGCAGTCGCCCTAAAACAAAGTTAAACATCATGAGGGAAGCGGTGATCGCCGAAGTATCGACTC
AACTATCAGAGGTAGTTGGCGTCATCGAGCGCCATCTCGAACCGACGTTGCTGGCCGTACATTTGTACGG
CTCCGCAGTGGATGGCGGCCTGAAGCCACACAGCGATATTGATTTGCTGGTTACGGTGACCGTAAGGCTT
GATGAAACAACGCGGCGAGCTTTGATCAACGACCTTTTGGAAACTTCGGCTTCCCCTGGAGAGAGCGAGA
TTCTCCGCGCTGTAGAAGTCACCATTGTTGTGCACGACGACATCATTCCGTGGCGTTATCCAGCTAAGCG
CGAACTGCAATTTGGAGAATGGCAGCGCAATGACATTCTTGCAGGTATCTTCGAGCCAGCCACGATCGAC
ATTGATCTGGCTATCTTGCTGACAAAAGCAAGAGAACATAGCGTTGCCTTGGTAGGTCCAGCGGCGGAGG
AACTCTTTGATCCGGTTCCTGAACAGGATCTATTTGAGGCGCTAAATGAAACCTTAACGCTATGGAACTC
GCCGCCCGACTGGGCTGGCGATGAGCGAAATGTAGTGCTTACGTTGTCCCGCATTTGGTACAGCGCAGTA
ACCGGCAAAATCGCGCCGAAGGATGTCGCTGCCGACTGGGCAATGGAGCGCCTGCCGGCCCAGTATCAGC
CCGTCATACTTGAAGCTAGACAGGCTTATCTTGGACAAGAAGAAGATCGCTTGGCCTCGCGCGCAGATCA
GTTGGAAGAATTTGTCCATTACGTAAAAGGCGAGATCACCAAGGTAGTCGGCAAATAACTGTCAGACCAA
GTTTACTCATATATACTTTAGATTGATTTAAAACTTCATTTTTAATTTAAAAGGATCTAGGTGAAGATCC
TTTTTGATAATCTCATGACCAAAATCCCTTAACGTGAGTTTTCGTTCCACTGAGCGTCAGACCCCGTAGA
AAAGATCAAAGGATCTTCTTGAGATCCTTTTTTTCTGCGCGTAATCTGCTGCTTGCAAACAAAAAAACCA
CCGCTACCAGCGGTGGTTTGTTTGCCGGATCAAGAGCTACCAACTCTTTTTCCGAAGGTAACTGGCTTCA
GCAGAGCGCAGATACCAAATACTGTTCTTCTAGTGTAGCCGTAGTTAGGCCACCACTTCAAGAACTCTGT
AGCACCGCCTACATACCTCGC
